Addgene plasmid #227868: pcDNA 3.3 C-MYC PDZD8(91-449aa)
Purpose: Used for transfection of cells for expression of C-MYC PDZD8 (91-449aa)
Depositing lab: Sheng-cai Lin. Depositing organization: Xiamen University. Publication: AMPK targets PDZD8 to trigger carbon source shift from glucose to glutamine. Li M, Wang Y, Wei X, Cai WF, Wu J, Zhu M, Wang Y, Liu YH, Xiong J, Qu Q, Chen Y, Tian X, Yao L, Xie R, Li X, Chen S, Huang X, Zhang C, Xie C, Wu Y, Xu Z, Zhang B, Jiang B, Wang ZC, Li Q, Li G, Lin SY, Yu L, Piao HL, Deng X, Han J, Zhang CS, Lin SC. Cell Res. 2024 Jun 19. doi: 10.1038/s41422-024-00985-6. PubMed 38898113.
Backbone
  Vector backbone: pcDNA
  Vector type: Mammalian Expression
Growth in bacteria
  Bacterial resistance: Ampicillin, 100 μg/mL
  Growth temperature: 37°C
  Growth strain: DH5alpha
  Copy number: High Copy
Gene/Insert
  Gene/Insert name: PDZD8
  Species: H. sapiens (human)
  Mutation: aa 91-449 only
  Entrez Gene: PDZD8 (a.k.a. IDDADF, PDZK8)
  Tag / fusion protein: MYC (C terminal on insert)
  Cloning method: Ligation Independent Cloning
Terms and licenses: Academic/Nonprofit Terms; Industry Terms: Not Available to Industry
How to cite: pcDNA 3.3 C-MYC PDZD8(91-449aa) was a gift from Sheng-cai Lin (Addgene plasmid # 227868 ; http://n2t.net/addgene:227868 ; RRID:Addgene_227868)
