[The description below was written by a language model from this plasmid's Addgene catalogue record and pLannotate feature annotations shown in this document.]
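Description:
pcDNA 3.3 C-MYC PDZD8(91-449aa) is a 6,550 nt mammalian expression plasmid on a pcDNA backbone, intended for transfection into cultured cells to express a truncated fragment of human PDZD8. It is maintained in E. coli as a high-copy plasmid through a ColE1/pUC-type origin and selected with ampicillin via the β-lactamase gene and its native promoter. The annotated sequence also contains an f1 bacteriophage origin, which can support single-stranded DNA production, along with small backbone remnants: a bom fragment, a lac promoter/operator with a CAP binding site, a short lacI fragment and a fragment of the bGH polyadenylation signal.

The payload is a PDZD8 coding segment restricted to amino acids 91–449, placed downstream of the human cytomegalovirus immediate early enhancer and promoter for strong constitutive transcription. An HSV thymidine kinase polyadenylation signal follows it. The catalogue entry records a MYC epitope tag fused at the C terminus of the insert for detection or immunoprecipitation. The feature table does not annotate the tag separately. A second cassette, consisting of the SV40 enhancer/early promoter, the neo (nptII) gene and an SV40 poly(A) signal, could allow G418 selection of stably transfected mammalian cells, although the record mentions only transfection. A short ble fragment sits just after neo.

PDZD8 is annotated as a tethering protein linking endoplasmic reticulum and mitochondrial membranes and supporting Ca2+ transfer between them. This deletion construct comes from a study of AMPK targeting of PDZD8 in the shift of carbon source from glucose to glutamine. A truncation of this kind would suit domain mapping, but the record does not state the specific experimental role of this fragment.
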