Features (pLannotate 1.2.2; 18 found; start..end, strand, type, name):
    733..837     -  promoter       AmpR promoter: bla
    896..948     -  misc_feature   bom (fragment): basis of mobility region from pBR322
   1103..1482    +  enhancer       CMV enhancer: human cytomegalovirus immediate early enhancer
   1483..1686    +  promoter       CMV promoter: human cytomegalovirus (CMV) immediate early promoter
   1816..2892    +  CDS            PDZD8 (fragment): PDZD8_HUMAN - Also known as PDZK8. Experimental evidence at protein level: Swiss-Prot protein existence level 1. Molecular tethering protein that connects endoplasmic reticulum and mitochondria membranes (PubMed:29097544). PDZD8-dependent endoplasmic reticulum-mitochondria membrane tethering is essential for endoplasmic reticulum-mitochondria Ca(2+) transfer (PubMed:29097544). In neurons, involved in the regulation of dendritic Ca(2+) dynamics by regulating mitochondrial Ca(2+) uptake in neurons (PubMed:29097544). Plays an indirect role in the regulation of cell morphology and cytoskeletal org
   3033..3081    +  polyA_signal   HSV TK poly(A) signal: herpes simplex virus thymidine kinase polyadenylation signal (Cole and Stacy, 1985)
   3172..3188    -  polyA_signal   bGH poly(A) signal (fragment): bovine growth hormone polyadenylation signal
   3283..3711    +  rep_origin     f1 ori (sequence partly withheld): f1 bacteriophage origin of replication; arrow indicates direction of (+) strand synthesis
   3725..4054    +  promoter       SV40 promoter: SV40 enhancer and early promoter
   4121..4912    +  CDS            neo: KKA2_KLEPN - Also known as kan, nptII. Experimental evidence at protein level: Swiss-Prot protein existence level 1. Resistance to kanamycin, neomycin, paromomycin, ribostamycin, butirosin and gentamicin B. From Klebsiella pneumoniae.
   4938..5096    +  CDS            ble (fragment): BLE_KLEPN - Experimental evidence at protein level: Swiss-Prot protein existence level 1. Binding protein with a strong affinity to the bleomycin family of antibiotics. Binds to CL990; an antimitotic-antibiotic compound. From Klebsiella pneumoniae.
   5091..5212    +  polyA_signal   SV40 poly(A) signal: SV40 polyadenylation signal
   5285..5301    -  protein_bind   lac operator: The lac repressor binds to the lac operator to inhibit transcription in E. coli. This inhibition can be relieved by adding lactose or isopropyl-β-D-thiogalactopyranoside (IPTG). lac repressor encoded by lacI
   5309..5339    -  promoter       lac promoter: promoter for the E. coli lac operon
   5354..5375    -  protein_bind   CAP binding site: CAP binding activates transcription in the presence of cAMP. E. coli catabolite activator protein
   5388..5480    -  CDS            lacI (fragment): lac repressor; lacI; The lac repressor binds to the lac operator to inhibit transcription in E. coli. This inhibition can be relieved by adding lactose or isopropyl-β-D-thiogalactopyranoside (IPTG).
   5663..6251    -  rep_origin     ori: high-copy-number ColE1/pMB1/pBR322/pUC origin of replication
   6422..732     -  CDS            AmpR (across the origin): β-lactamase; bla; confers resistance to ampicillin, carbenicillin, and related antibiotics
>Addgene plasmid #227868 | pcDNA 3.3 C-MYC PDZD8(91-449aa) | addgene full sequence | sequence record 479447 | Addgene NGS Result
AATGATACCGCGAGACCCACGCTCACCGGCTCCAGATTTATCAGCAATAAACCAGCCAGCCGGAAGGGCC
GAGCGCAGAAGTGGTCCTGCAACTTTATCCGCCTCCATCCAGTCTATTAATTGTTGCCGGGAAGCTAGAG
TAAGTAGTTCGCCAGTTAATAGTTTGCGCAACGTTGTTGCCATTGCTACAGGCATCGTGGTGTCACGCTC
GTCGTTTGGTATGGCTTCATTCAGCTCCGGTTCCCAACGATCAAGGCGAGTTACATGATCCCCCATGTTG
TGCAAAAAAGCGGTTAGCTCCTTCGGTCCTCCGATCGTTGTCAGAAGTAAGTTGGCCGCAGTGTTATCAC
TCATGGTTATGGCAGCACTGCATAATTCTCTTACTGTCATGCCATCCGTAAGATGCTTTTCTGTGACTGG
TGAGTACTCAACCAAGTCATTCTGAGAATAGTGTATGCGGCGACCGAGTTGCTCTTGCCCGGCGTCAATA
CGGGATAATACCGCGCCACATAGCAGAACTTTAAAAGTGCTCATCATTGGAAAACGTTCTTCGGGGCGAA
AACTCTCAAGGATCTTACCGCTGTTGAGATCCAGTTCGATGTAACCCACTCGTGCACCCAACTGATCTTC
AGCATCTTTTACTTTCACCAGCGTTTCTGGGTGAGCAAAAACAGGAAGGCAAAATGCCGCAAAAAAGGGA
ATAAGGGCGACACGGAAATGTTGAATACTCATACTCTTCCTTTTTCAATATTATTGAAGCATTTATCAGG
GTTATTGTCTCATGAGCGGATACATATTTGAATGTATTTAGAAAAATAAACAAATAGGGGTTCCGCGCAC
ATTTCCCCGAAAAGTGCCACCTGACGTCGACGGATCGGGAGATCTCCCGATCCCCTATGGTGCACTCTCA
GTACAATCTGCTCTGATGCCGCATAGTTAAGCCAGTATCTGCTCCCTGCTTGTGTGTTGGAGGTCGCTGA
GTAGTGCGCGAGCAAAATTTAAGCTACAACAAGGCAAGGCTTGACCGACAATTGCATGAAGAATCTGCTT
AGGGTTAGGCGTTTTGCGCTGCTTCGCGATGTACGGGCCAGATATACGCGTTGACATTGATTATTGACTA
GTTATTAATAGTAATCAATTACGGGGTCATTAGTTCATAGCCCATATATGGAGTTCCGCGTTACATAACT
TACGGTAAATGGCCCGCCTGGCTGACCGCCCAACGACCCCCGCCCATTGACGTCAATAATGACGTATGTT
CCCATAGTAACGCCAATAGGGACTTTCCATTGACGTCAATGGGTGGAGTATTTACGGTAAACTGCCCACT
TGGCAGTACATCAAGTGTATCATATGCCAAGTACGCCCCCTATTGACGTCAATGACGGTAAATGGCCCGC
CTGGCATTATGCCCAGTACATGACCTTATGGGACTTTCCTACTTGGCAGTACATCTACGTATTAGTCATC
GCTATTACCATGGTGATGCGGTTTTGGCAGTACATCAATGGGCGTGGATAGCGGTTTGACTCACGGGGAT
TTCCAAGTCTCCACCCCATTGACGTCAATGGGAGTTTGTTTTGGCACCAAAATCAACGGGACTTTCCAAA
ATGTCGTAACAACTCCGCCCCATTGACGCAAATGGGCGGTAGGCGTGTACGGTGGGAGGTCTATATAAGC
AGAGCTCGTTTAGTGAACCGTCAGATCGCCTGGAGACGCCATCCACGCTGTTTTGACCTCCATAGAAGAC
ACCGGGACCGATCCAGCCTCCGGACTGAGCTCCTTAAGGTTAACTCTAGAGAATTCGGATCCATGACGCG
GGAGACTTGCTACTTCCTCAACGCCACCATCCTATTCCTGTTCCGGGAGTTGCGGGACACCGCGCTGACC
CGCCGCTGGGTCACCAAGAAGATCAAGGTGGAGTTCGAGGAGCTGCTGCAGACCAAGACGGCCGGGCGCC
TGCTGGAGGGGCTGAGCCTGCGGGACGTGTTCCTGGGCGAGACGGTGCCCTTCATCAAGACCATCCGGCT
CGTGCGGCCAGTCGTGCCCTCGGCCACCGGGGAGCCCGATGGCCCTGAAGGGGAGGCGCTGCCCGCCGCC
TGCCCCGAGGAGCTGGCCTTCGAGGCGGAGGTGGAGTACAACGGGGGCTTCCACCTGGCCATCGACGTGG
ACCTGGTCTTCGGCAAGTCCGCCTACTTGTTTGTCAAGCTGTCCCGCGTGGTGGGAAGGCTGCGCTTGGT
CTTTACGCGCGTGCCCTTCACCCACTGGTTCTTCTCCTTCGTGGAAGACCCGCTGATCGACTTCGAGGTG
CGCTCCCAGTTTGAAGGGCGGCCCATGCCCCAGCTCACCTCCATCATCGTCAACCAGCTCAAGAAGATCA
TCAAGCGCAAGCACACCCTACCGAATTACAAGATCAGGTTTAAGCCGTTTTTTCCATACCAGACCTTGCA
AGGATTTGAAGAAGATGAAGAGCATATCCATATACAACAATGGGCACTTACTGAAGGCCGTCTTAAAGTT
ACGTTGTTAGAATGTAGCAGGTTACTCATTTTTGGATCCTATGACAGAGAGGCAAATGTTCATTGTACAC
TTGAGTTAAGCAGTAGTGTTTGGGAAGAAAAACAGAGGAGTTCTATTAAGACGGTTGAATTAATAAAAGG
AAATTTACAAAGTGTTGGACTTACACTTCGTCTTGTCCAGTCAACTGATGGGTATGCTGGGCACGTCATC
ATTGAAACTGTGGCTCCAAACTCGCCTGCTGCAATTGCAGATCTTCAGCGGGGAGATCGACTTATCGCCA
TTGGAGGTGTGAAAATCACATCAACACTGCAAGTGTTGAAGCTTATCAAGCAGGCTGGTGACCGAGTCCT
GGTGTACTATGAAAGGCCTGTTCTCGAGCCATGGAAGCTTATGGAACAAAAACTCATCTCAGAAGAGGAT
CTGGATATCTAACTGACTGAACCGGTGGTCCAAACGGGGGAGGCTAACTGAAACACGGAAGGAGACAATA
CCGGAAGGAACCCGCGCTATGACGGCAATAAAAAGACAGAATAAAACGCACGGGTGTTGGGTCGTTTGTT
CATAAACGCGGGGTTCGGTCCCAGGGCTGGCACTCTGTCGATACCCCACCGAGACCCCATTGGGGCCAAT
ACGCCCGCGTTTCTTCCTTTTCCCCACCCCACCCCCCAAGTTCGGGTGAAGGCCCAGGGCTCGCAGCCAA
CGTCGGGGCGGCAGGCCCTGCCATAGCAGATCTGCGCAGCTGGGGCTCTAGGGGGTATCCCC
[124 nt withheld, positions 3283-3406]
C
[91 nt withheld, positions 3408-3498]
A
[49 nt withheld, positions 3500-3548]
CCTTTGACGTTGGAGTCCACGTTCTTT
[37 nt withheld, positions 3576-3612]
ACCCTATCTCGGTCTATTCTTTTGATTTATAAGGGATTTTGCCGATTTCGGCCTATTGGTTAAAAAATGA
GCTGATTTAACAAAAATTTAACGCGAATTAATTCTGTGGAATGTGTGTCAGTTAGGGTGTGGAAAGTCCC
CAGGCTCCCCAGCAGGCAGAAGTATGCAAAGCATGCATCTCAATTAGTCAGCAACCAGGTGTGGAAAGTC
CCCAGGCTCCCCAGCAGGCAGAAGTATGCAAAGCATGCATCTCAATTAGTCAGCAACCATAGTCCCGCCC
CTAACTCCGCCCATCCCGCCCCTAACTCCGCCCAGTTCCGCCCATTCTCCGCCCCATGGCTGACTAATTT
TTTTTATTTATGCAGAGGCCGAGGCCGCCTCTGCCTCTGAGCTATTCCAGAAGTAGTGAGGAGGCTTTTT
TGGAGGCCTAGGCTTTTGCAAAAAGCTCCCGGGAGCTTGTATATCCATTTTCGGATCTGATCAAGAGACA
GGATGAGGATCGTTTCGCATGATTGAACAAGATGGATTGCACGCAGGTTCTCCGGCCGCTTGGGTGGAGA
GGCTATTCGGCTATGACTGGGCACAACAGACAATCGGCTGCTCTGATGCCGCCGTGTTCCGGCTGTCAGC
GCAGGGGCGCCCGGTTCTTTTTGTCAAGACCGACCTGTCCGGTGCCCTGAATGAACTGCAGGACGAGGCA
GCGCGGCTATCGTGGCTGGCCACGACGGGCGTTCCTTGCGCAGCTGTGCTCGACGTTGTCACTGAAGCGG
GAAGGGACTGGCTGCTATTGGGCGAAGTGCCGGGGCAGGATCTCCTGTCATCTCACCTTGCTCCTGCCGA
GAAAGTATCCATCATGGCTGATGCAATGCGGCGGCTGCATACGCTTGATCCGGCTACCTGCCCATTCGAC
CACCAAGCGAAACATCGCATCGAGCGAGCACGTACTCGGATGGAAGCCGGTCTTGTCGATCAGGATGATC
TGGACGAAGAGCATCAGGGGCTCGCGCCAGCCGAACTGTTCGCCAGGCTCAAGGCGCGCATGCCCGACGG
CGAGGATCTCGTCGTGACCCATGGCGATGCCTGCTTGCCGAATATCATGGTGGAAAATGGCCGCTTTTCT
GGATTCATCGACTGTGGCCGGCTGGGTGTGGCGGACCGCTATCAGGACATAGCGTTGGCTACCCGTGATA
TTGCTGAAGAGCTTGGCGGCGAATGGGCTGACCGCTTCCTCGTGCTTTACGGTATCGCCGCTCCCGATTC
GCAGCGCATCGCCTTCTATCGCCTTCTTGACGAGTTCTTCTGAGCGGGACTCTGGGGTTCGCGAAATGAC
CGACCAAGCGACGCCCAACCTGCCATCACGAGATTTCGATTCCACCGCCGCCTTCTATGAAAGGTTGGGC
TTCGGAATCGTTTTCCGGGACGCCGGCTGGATGATCCTCCAGCGCGGGGATCTCATGCTGGAGTTCTTCG
CCCACCCCAACTTGTTTATTGCAGCTTATAATGGTTACAAATAAAGCAATAGCATCACAAATTTCACAAA
TAAAGCATTTTTTTCACTGCATTCTAGTTGTGGTTTGTCCAAACTCATCAATGTATCTTATCATGTCTGT
ATACCGTCGACCTCTAGCTAGAGCTTGGCGTAATCATGGTCATAGCTGTTTCCTGTGTGAAATTGTTATC
CGCTCACAATTCCACACAACATACGAGCCGGAAGCATAAAGTGTAAAGCCTGGGGTGCCTAATGAGTGAG
CTAACTCACATTAATTGCGTTGCGCTCACTGCCCGCTTTCCAGTCGGGAAACCTGTCGTGCCAGCTGCAT
TAATGAATCGGCCAACGCGCGGGGAGAGGCGGTTTGCGTATTGGGCGCTCTTCCGCTTCCTCGCTCACTG
ACTCGCTGCGCTCGGTCGTTCGGCTGCGGCGAGCGGTATCAGCTCACTCAAAGGCGGTAATACGGTTATC
CACAGAATCAGGGGATAACGCAGGAAAGAACATGTGAGCAAAAGGCCAGCAAAAGGCCAGGAACCGTAAA
AAGGCCGCGTTGCTGGCGTTTTTCCATAGGCTCCGCCCCCCTGACGAGCATCACAAAAATCGACGCTCAA
GTCAGAGGTGGCGAAACCCGACAGGACTATAAAGATACCAGGCGTTTCCCCCTGGAAGCTCCCTCGTGCG
CTCTCCTGTTCCGACCCTGCCGCTTACCGGATACCTGTCCGCCTTTCTCCCTTCGGGAAGCGTGGCGCTT
TCTCATAGCTCACGCTGTAGGTATCTCAGTTCGGTGTAGGTCGTTCGCTCCAAGCTGGGCTGTGTGCACG
AACCCCCCGTTCAGCCCGACCGCTGCGCCTTATCCGGTAACTATCGTCTTGAGTCCAACCCGGTAAGACA
CGACTTATCGCCACTGGCAGCAGCCACTGGTAACAGGATTAGCAGAGCGAGGTATGTAGGCGGTGCTACA
GAGTTCTTGAAGTGGTGGCCTAACTACGGCTACACTAGAAGAACAGTATTTGGTATCTGCGCTCTGCTGA
AGCCAGTTACCTTCGGAAAAAGAGTTGGTAGCTCTTGATCCGGCAAACAAACCACCGCTGGTAGCGGTGG
TTTTTTTGTTTGCAAGCAGCAGATTACGCGCAGAAAAAAAGGATCTCAAGAAGATCCTTTGATCTTTTCT
ACGGGGTCTGACGCTCAGTGGAACGAAAACTCACGTTAAGGGATTTTGGTCATGAGATTATCAAAAAGGA
TCTTCACCTAGATCCTTTTAAATTAAAAATGAAGTTTTAAATCAATCTAAAGTATATATGAGTAAACTTG
GTCTGACAGTTACCAATGCTTAATCAGTGAGGCACCTATCTCAGCGATCTGTCTATTTCGTTCATCCATA
GTTGCCTGACTCCCCGTCGTGTAGATAACTACGATACGGGAGGGCTTACCATCTGGCCCCAGTGCTGC
